Addgene plasmid #18730: GLUT9-eGFP/pcDNA-DEST47
Depositing lab: Wolf Frommer. Depositing organization: Carnegie Institution for Science. Publication: GLUT1 and GLUT9 as major contributors to glucose influx in HepG2 cells identified by a high sensitivity intramolecular FRET glucose sensor. Takanaga H, Chaudhuri B, Frommer WB. Biochim Biophys Acta. 2008 Apr . 1778(4):1091-9. 10.1016/j.bbamem.2007.11.015 PubMed 18177733.
Backbone
  Vector backbone: pcDNA-DEST47
  Backbone size w/o insert (bp): 7780
  Vector type: Mammalian Expression
  Selectable markers: Neomycin (select with G418)
Growth in bacteria
  Bacterial resistance: Ampicillin, 100 μg/mL
  Growth temperature: 37°C
  Growth strain: DH5alpha
  Copy number: High Copy
Gene/Insert
  Gene/Insert name: GLUT9-eGFP/pcDNA-DEST47
  Species: H. sapiens (human)
  Insert size (bp): 1871
  Mutation: deleted TAA
  GenBank ID: NM_020041
  Entrez Gene: SLC2A9 (a.k.a. GLUT9, GLUTX, UAQTL2, URATv1)
  Tag / fusion protein: GFP (C terminal on backbone)
  Cloning method: Gateway Cloning; 5′ cloning site Gateway (not destroyed); 3′ cloning site Gateway (not destroyed)
  Sequencing primers: 5′ T7
Terms and licenses: Academic/Nonprofit Terms; Industry Terms: Not Available to Industry
How to cite: GLUT9-eGFP/pcDNA-DEST47 was a gift from Wolf Frommer (Addgene plasmid # 18730 ; http://n2t.net/addgene:18730 ; RRID:Addgene_18730)
