[The description below was written by a language model from this plasmid's Addgene catalogue record.]
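Description:
GLUT9-eGFP/pcDNA-DEST47 is a mammalian expression plasmid that produces the human glucose transporter family member GLUT9 (SLC2A9, also known as GLUTX or URATv1) fused at its C terminus to GFP. It is built on the Gateway destination vector pcDNA-DEST47, a backbone of about 7.8 kb, into which an insert of roughly 1.9 kb of human GLUT9 sequence was transferred by Gateway recombination; the recombination sites flanking the insert are retained. The native TAA stop codon of GLUT9 was deleted so that translation reads through the downstream recombination site into the GFP coding sequence supplied by the backbone, giving a single transporter–GFP fusion protein. The plasmid is maintained at high copy in E. coli under ampicillin selection, and it carries a neomycin resistance marker that allows G418 selection of transfected mammalian cells, including the derivation of stable lines.

The record does not state the promoter driving the fusion, although use of a T7 primer for sequencing from the 5′ side indicates that a T7 priming site lies upstream of the insert. No feature table is provided, so other backbone elements such as the origin of replication and polyadenylation signals cannot be confirmed from the record. The construct is associated with work identifying GLUT1 and GLUT9 as major contributors to glucose influx in HepG2 cells using a FRET-based glucose sensor. In that context, a fluorescently tagged GLUT9 is suited to expressing the transporter in mammalian cells while verifying its expression and visualising its subcellular localisation, for example at the plasma membrane.
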