>Addgene plasmid #18730 | GLUT9-eGFP/pcDNA-DEST47 | addgene partial sequence | sequence record 24604 | CMV-F 5'-CGCAAATGGGCGGTAGGCGTG-3'
NNNNNNNNNNNNNCNNAGCTCTCTGGCTAACTAGAGAACCCACTGCTTACTGGCTTATCGAAATTAATAC
GACTCACTATAGGGAGACCCAAGCTGGCTAGTTAAGCTTGATCAAACAAGTTTGTACAAAAAAGCAGGCT
CCGCGGCCGCCCCCTTCACCTCACTGAGACCCATGGCAAGGAAACAAAATAGGAATTCCAAGGAACTGGG
CCTAGTTCCCCTCACAGATGACACCAGCCACGCCGGGCCTCCAGGGCCAGGGAGGGCACTGCTGGAGTGT
GACCACCTGAGGAGTGGGGTGCCAGGTGGAAGGAGAAGAAAGGACTGGTCCTGCTCGCTCCTCGTGGCCT
CCCTCGCGGGCGCCTTCGGCTCCTCCTTCCTCTACGGCTACAACCTGTCGGTGGTGAATGCCCCCACCCC
GTACATCAAGGCCTTTTACAATGAGTCATGGGAAAGAAGGCATGGACGTCCAATAGACCCAGACACTCTG
ACTCTGCTCTGGTCTGTGACTGTGTCCATATTCGCCATCGGTGGACTTGTGGGGACATTAATTGTGAAGA
TGATTGGAAAGGTTCTTGGGAGGAAGCACACTTTGCTGGNNNNNNNNNNTTTTGCNNNNNNTGCTGCATT
GCTGATGGCCTGCTCGCTCCAGGCAGGAGCCTTTGAAATGCTCATCGTGGGACGCTTCATCATGGGCATA
GATGGAGGCGTCGCCCTCAGTGTGCTCCCCATGTACCTCAGTGAGATCTCACCCAAGGAGATCCGTGGCT
NNNNNGGGGCAGNNGACTGCNATCTTTATCNGNCNTTGGNNGNNNTNNNNNNNNNGGNNNNNN
